Features (pLannotate 1.2.2; 24 found; start..end, strand, type, name):
      4..383     +  enhancer       CMV enhancer: human cytomegalovirus immediate early enhancer
    385..662     +  promoter       chicken β-actin promoter: No description available
    663..1679    +  intron         chimeric intron: chimera between introns from chicken β-actin and rabbit β-globin
   1744..2835    +  CDS            MYCL: MYCL_HUMAN - Also known as BHLHE38, LMYC, MYCL1. Experimental evidence at protein level: Swiss-Prot protein existence level 1. From Homo sapiens (Human).
   2950..3576    +  CDS            LIN28A: LN28A_HUMAN - Also known as CSDD1, LIN28, ZCCHC1. Experimental evidence at protein level: Swiss-Prot protein existence level 1. RNA-binding protein that inhibits processing of pre-let-7 miRNAs and regulates translation of mRNAs that control developmental timing, pluripotency and metabolism (PubMed:21247876). Seems to recognize a common structural G-quartet (G4) feature in its miRNA and mRNA targets (Probable). 'Translational enhancer' that drives specific mRNAs to polysomes and increases the efficiency of protein synthesis. Its association with the translational machinery and target mRNAs resu
   3630..4218    +  misc_feature   WPRE: woodchuck hepatitis virus posttranscriptional regulatory element
   4226..4303    +  CDS            HBB (fragment): HBB_PONPY - Experimental evidence at transcript level: Swiss-Prot protein existence level 2. Involved in oxygen transport from the lung to the various peripheral tissues. From Pongo pygmaeus (Bornean orangutan).
   4374..4429    +  polyA_signal   β-globin poly(A) signal: rabbit β-globin polyadenylation signal (Gil and Proudfoot, 1987)
   4812..4834    -  protein_bind   lac operator (fragment): The lac repressor binds to the lac operator to inhibit transcription in E. coli. This inhibition can be relieved by adding lactose or isopropyl-β-D-thiogalactopyranoside (IPTG). lac repressor encoded by lacI
   4838..4868    -  promoter       lac promoter: promoter for the E. coli lac operon
   4883..4904    -  protein_bind   CAP binding site: CAP binding activates transcription in the presence of cAMP. E. coli catabolite activator protein
   4917..4956    -  CDS            lacI (fragment): lac repressor; lacI; The lac repressor binds to the lac operator to inhibit transcription in E. coli. This inhibition can be relieved by adding lactose or isopropyl-β-D-thiogalactopyranoside (IPTG).
   4993..5026    -  protein_bind   loxP: Cre-mediated recombination occurs in the 8-bp core sequence (GCATACAT). Cre recombinase
   5079..5102    +  promoter       tet promoter (fragment): E. coli promoter for tetracycline efflux protein gene
   5105..5449    +  CDS            BRRF2_EBVB9 (fragment): Protein inferred from homology: Swiss-Prot protein existence level 3. From Epstein-Barr virus (strain B95-8) (HHV-4) (Human herpesvirus 4).
   5487..7412    +  CDS            EBNA1: Epstein-Barr nuclear antigen 1, also known as EBNA-1 crucial for latent viral infection, and for episomal amplification of vectors containing the oriP origin (Okita et al., 2013)
   7495..7563    +  CDS            gL (fragment): GL_EBVB9 - Experimental evidence at protein level: Swiss-Prot protein existence level 1. The heterodimer glycoprotein H-glycoprotein L is required for the fusion of viral and plasma membranes leading to virus entry into the host cell. Acts as a functional inhibitor of gH and maintains gH in an inhibited form. Upon binding to host integrins, gL dissociates from gH leading to activation of the viral fusion glycoproteins gB and gH. Fusion of EBV with B-lymphocytes requires the additional receptor- binding protein gp42, which forms a complex with gH/gL. The heterodimer gH/gL targets also host EPHA
   7580..7613    -  protein_bind   loxP: Cre-mediated recombination occurs in the 8-bp core sequence (GCATACAT). Cre recombinase
   7647..7799    +  CDS            gL (fragment): GL_EBVA8 - Experimental evidence at protein level: Swiss-Prot protein existence level 1. The heterodimer glycoprotein H-glycoprotein L is required for the fusion of viral and plasma membranes leading to virus entry into the host cell. Acts as a functional inhibitor of gH and maintains gH in an inhibited form. Upon binding to host integrins, gL dissociates from gH leading to activation of the viral fusion glycoproteins gB and gH. The heterodimer gH/gL targets also host EPHA2 to promote viral entry. From Epstein-Barr virus (strain AG876) (HHV-4) (Human herpesvirus 4).
   7800..9589    +  rep_origin     oriP: Epstein-Barr virus oriP replication origin (Yates et al., 2000)
  10064..10118   -  CDS            lacI (fragment): lac repressor; lacI; The lac repressor binds to the lac operator to inhibit transcription in E. coli. This inhibition can be relieved by adding lactose or isopropyl-β-D-thiogalactopyranoside (IPTG).
  10301..10889   -  rep_origin     ori: high-copy-number ColE1/pMB1/pBR322/pUC origin of replication
  11060..11920   -  CDS            AmpR: β-lactamase; bla; confers resistance to ampicillin, carbenicillin, and related antibiotics
  11921..12025   -  promoter       AmpR promoter: bla
>Addgene plasmid | pCXLE-hUL Sequencing Result | analyzer sequence | sequence record 347861
GTCGACATTGATTATTGACTAGTTATTAATAGTAATCAATTACGGGGTCATTAGTTCATAGCCCATATAT
GGAGTTCCGCGTTACATAACTTACGGTAAATGGCCCGCCTGGCTGACCGCCCAACGACCCCCGCCCATTG
ACGTCAATAATGACGTATGTTCCCATAGTAACGCCAATAGGGACTTTCCATTGACGTCAATGGGTGGAGT
ATTTACGGTAAACTGCCCACTTGGCAGTACATCAAGTGTATCATATGCCAAGTACGCCCCCTATTGACGT
CAATGACGGTAAATGGCCCGCCTGGCATTATGCCCAGTACATGACCTTATGGGACTTTCCTACTTGGCAG
TACATCTACGTATTAGTCATCGCTATTACCATGGTCGAGGTGAGCCCCACGTTCTGCTTCACTCTCCCCA
TCTCCCCCCCCTCCCCACCCCCAATTTTGTATTTATTTATTTTTTAATTATTTTGTGCAGCGATGGGGGS
GGGGGGGGGGGGGGGGCGCGCGCCAGGCGGGGCGGGGCGGGGCGAGGGGCGGGGCGGGGCGAGGCGGAGA
GGTGCGGCGGCAGCCAATCAGAGCGGCGCGCTCCGAAAGTTTCCTTTTATGGCGAGGCGGCGGCGGCGGC
GGCCCTATAAAAAGCGAAGCGCGCGGCGGGCGGGAGTCGCTGCGCGCTGCCTTCGCCCCGTGCCCCGCTC
CGCCGCCGCCTCGCGCCGCCCGCCCCGGCTCTGACTGACCGCGTTACTCCCACAGGTGAGCGGGCGGGAC
GGCCCTTCTCCTCCGGGCTGTAATTAGCGCTTGGTTTAATGACGGCTTGTTTCTTTTCTGTGGCTGCGTG
AAAGCCTTGAGGGGCTCCGGGAGGGCCCTTTGTGCGGGGGGAGCGGCTCGGGGGGTGCGTGCGTGTGTGT
GTGCGTGGGGAGCGCCGCGTGCGGCTCCGCGCTGCCCGGCGGCTGTGAGCGCTGCGGGCGCGGCGCGGGG
CTTTGTGCGCTCCGCAGTGTGCGCGAGGGGAGCGCGGCCGGGGGCGGTGCCCCGCGGTGCGGGGGGGGCT
GCGAGGGGAACAAAGGCTGCGTGCGGGGTGTGTGCGTGGGGGGGTGAGCAGGGGGTGTGGGCGCGTCGGT
CGGGCTGCAACCCCCCCTGCACCCCCCTCCCCGAGTTGCTGAGCACGGCCCGGCTTCGGGTGCGGGGCTC
CGTACGGGGCGTGGCGCGGGGCTCGCCGTGCCGGGCGGGGGGTGGCGGCAGGTGGGGGTGCCGGGCGGGG
CGGGGCCGCCTCGGGCCGGGGAGGGCTCGGGGGAGGGGCGCGGCGGCCCCCGGAGCGCCGGCGGCTGTCG
AGGCGCGGCGAGCCGCAGCCATTGCCTTTTATGGTAATCGTGCGAGAGGGCGCAGGGACTTCCTTTGTCC
CAAATCTGTGCGGAGCCGAAATCTGGGAGGCGCCGCCGCACCCCCTCTAGCGGGCGCGGGGCGAAGCGGT
GCGGCGCCGGCAGGAAGGAAATGGGCGGGGAGGGCCTTCGTGCGTCGCCGCGCCGCCGTCCCCTTCTCCC
TCTCCAGCCTCGGGGCTGTCCGCGGGGGGACGGCTGCCTTCGGGGGGGACGGGGCAGGGCGGGGTTCGGC
TTCTGGCGTGTGACCGGCGGCTCTAGAGCCTCTGCTAACCATGTTCATGCCTTCTTCTTTTTCCTACAGC
TCCTGGGCAACGTGCTGGTTATTGTGCTGTCTCATCATTTTGGCAAAGAATTCGCCCTTCACCATGGACT
ACGACTCGTACCAGCACTATTTCTACGACTATGACTGCGGGGAGGATTTCTACCGCTCCACGGCGCCCAG
CGAGGACATCTGGAAGAAATTCGAGCTGGTGCCATCGCCCCCCACGTCGCCGCCCTGGGGCTTGGGTCCC
GGCGCAGGGGACCCGGCCCCCGGGATTGGTCCCCCGGAGCCGTGGCCCGGAGGGTGCACCGGAGACGAAG
CGGAATCCCGGGGCCACTCGAAAGGCTGGGGCAGGAACTACGCCTCCATCATACGCCGTGACTGCATGTG
GAGCGGCTTCTCGGCCCGGGAACGGCTGGAGAGAGCTGTGAGCGACCGGCTCGCTCCTGGCGCGCCCCGG
GGGAACCCGCCCAAGGCGTCCGCCGCCCCGGACTGCACTCCCAGCCTCGAAGCCGGCAACCCGGCGCCCG
CCGCCCCCTGTCCGCTGGGCGAACCCAAGACCCAGGCCTGCTCCGGGTCCGAGAGCCCAAGCGACTCGGA
GAATGAAGAAATTGATGTTGTGACAGTAGAGAAGAGGCAGTCTCTGGGTATTCGGAAGCCGGTCACCATC
ACGGTGCGAGCAGACCCCCTGGATCCCTGCATGAAGCATTTCCACATCTCCATCCATCAGCAACAGCACA
ACTATGCTGCCCGTTTTCCTCCAGAAAGCTGCTCCCAAGAAGAGGCTTCAGAGAGGGGTCCCCAAGAAGA
GGTTCTGGAGAGAGATGCTGCAGGGGAAAAGGAAGATGAGGAGGATGAAGAGATTGTGAGTCCCCCACCT
GTAGAAAGTGAGGCTGCCCAGTCCTGCCACCCCAAACCTGTCAGTTCTGATACTGAGGATGTGACCAAGA
GGAAGAATCACAACTTCCTGGAGCGCAAGAGGCGGAATGACCTGCGTTCGCGATTCTTGGCGCTGAGGGA
CCAGGTGCCCACCCTGGCCAGCTGCTCCAAGGCCCCCAAAGTAGTGATCCTAAGCAAGGCCTTGGAATAC
TTGCAAGCCCTGGTGGGGGCTGAGAAGAGGATGGCTACAGAGAAAAGACAGCTCCGATGCCGGCAGCAGC
AGTTGCAGAAAAGAATTGCATACCTCACTGGCTACGGAGATCTCAAAATTGTCGCTCCTGTCAAACAAAC
TCTTAACTTTGATTTACTCAAACTGGCTGGGGATGTAGAAAGCAATCCAGGTCCACTCATGAACAATTCG
CCCTTCACCATGGGCTCCGTGTCCAACCAGCAGTTTGCAGGTGGCTGCGCCAAGGCGGCAGAAGAGGCGC
CCGAGGAGGCGCCGGAGGACGCGGCCCGGGCGGCGGACGAGCCTCAGCTGCTGCACGGTGCGGGCATCTG
TAAGTGGTTCAACGTGCGCATGGGGTTCGGCTTCCTGTCCATGACCGCCCGCGCCGGGGTCGCGCTCGAC
CCCCCAGTGGATGTCTTTGTGCACCAGAGTAAGCTGCACATGGAAGGGTTCCGGAGCTTGAAGGAGGGTG
AGGCAGTGGAGTTCACCTTTAAGAAGTCAGCCAAGGGTCTGGAATCCATCCGTGTCACCGGACCTGGTGG
AGTATTCTGTATTGGGAGTGAGAGGCGGCCAAAAGGAAAGAGCATGCAGAAGCGCAGATCAAAAGGAGAC
AGGTGCTACAACTGTGGAGGTCTAGATCATCATGCCAAGGAATGCAAGCTGCCACCCCAGCCCAAGAAGT
GCCACTTCTGCCAGAGCATCAGCCATATGGTAGCCTCATGTCCGCTGAAGGCCCAGCAGGGCCCTAGTGC
ACAGGGAAAGCCAACCTACTTTCGAGAGGAAGAAGAAGAAATCCACAGCCCTACCCTGCTCCCGGAGGCA
CAGAATTGAAAGGGCGAATTGCCTGCAGGAATTCAAGCTTCGGGGACTAGTCATATGATAATCAACCTCT
GGATTACAAAATTTGTGAAAGATTGACTGGTATTCTTAACTATGTTGCTCCTTTTACGCTATGTGGATAC
GCTGCTTTAATGCCTTTGTATCATGCTATTGCTTCCCGTATGGCTTTCATTTTCTCCTCCTTGTATAAAT
CCTGGTTGCTGTCTCTTTATGAGGAGTTGTGGCCCGTTGTCAGGCAACGTGGCGTGGTGTGCACTGTGTT
TGCTGACGCAACCCCCACTGGTTGGGGCATTGCCACCACCTGTCAGCTCCTTTCCGGGACTTTCGCTTTC
CCCCTCCCTATTGCCACGGCGGAACTCATCGCCGCCTGCCTTGCCCGCTGCTGGACAGGGGCTCGGCTGT
TGGGCACTGACAATTCCGTGGTGTTGTCGGGGAAGCTGACGTCCTTTCCATGGCTGCTCGCCTGTGTTGC
CACCTGGATTCTGCGCGGGACGTCCTTCTGCTACGTCCCTTCGGCCCTCAATCCAGCGGACCTTCCTTCC
CGCGGCCTGCTGCCGGCTCTGCGGCCTCTTCCGCGTCTTCGCCTTCGCCCTCAGACGAGTCGGATCTCCC
TTTGGGCCGCCTCCCCGCATCGGTACAATTCACTCCTCAGGTGCAGGCTGCCTATCAGAAGGTGGTGGCT
GGTGTGGCCAATGCCCTGGCTCACAAATACCACTGAGATCTTTTTCCCTCTGCCAAAAATTATGGGGACA
TCATGAAGCCCCTTGAGCATCTGACTTCTGGCTAATAAAGGAAATTTATTTTCATTGCAATAGTGTGTTG
GAATTTTTTGTGTCTCTCACTCGGAAGGACATATGGGAGGGCAAATCATTTAAAACATCAGAATGAGTAT
TTGGTTTAGAGTTTGGCAACATATGCCCATATGCTGGCTGCCATGAACAAAGGTTGGCTATAAAGAGGTC
ATCAGTATATGAAACAGCCCCCTGCTGTCCATTCCTTATTCCATAGAAAAGCCTTGACTTGAGGTTAGAT
TTTTTTTATATTTTGTTTTGTGTTATTTTTTTCTTTAACATCCCTAAAATTTTCCTTACATGTTTTACTA
GCCAGATTTTTCCTCCTCTCCTGACTACTCCCAGTCATAGCTGTCCCTCTTCTCTTATGGAGATCCCTCG
ACCTGCAGCCCAAGCTTGGCGTAATCATGGTCATAGCTGTTTCCTGTGTGAAATTGTTATCCGCTCACAA
TTCCACACAACATACGAGCCGGAAGCATAAAGTGTAAAGCCTGGGGTGCCTAATGAGTGAGCTAACTCAC
ATTAATTGCGTTGCGCTCACTGCCCGCTTTCCAGTCGGGAAACCTGTCGTGCCAGCGGATCTCAATTCCG
ATCATATTCAATAACCCTTAATATAACTTCGTATAATGTATGCTATACGAAGTTATTAGGTCTGAAGAGG
AGTTTACGTCCAGCCAAGCTTAGGATCAATTCTCATGTTTGACAGCTTATCATCGATAAGCTGATCCTCA
CAGGCCGCACCCAGCTTTTCTTCCGTTGCCCCAGTAGCATCTCTGTCTGGTGACCTTGAAGAGGAAGAGG
AGGGGTCCCGAGAATCCCCATCCCTACCGTCCAGCAAAAAGGGGGACGAGGAATTTGAGGCCTGGCTTGA
GGCTCAGGACGCAAATCTTGAGGATGTTCAGCGGGAGTTTTCCGGGCTGCGAGTAATTGGTGATGAGGAC
GAGGATGGTTCGGAGGATGGGGAATTTTCAGACCTGGATCTGTCTGACAGCGACCATGAAGGGGATGAGG
GTGGGGGGGCTGTTGGAGGGGGCAGGAGTCTGCACTCCCTGTATTCACTGAGCGTCGTCTAATAAAGATG
TCTATTGATCTCTTTTAGTGTGAATCATGTCTGACGAGGGGCCAGGTACAGGACCTGGAAATGGCCTAGG
AGAGAAGGGAGACACATCTGGACCAGAAGGCTCCGGCGGCAGTGGACCTCAAAGAAGAGGGGGTGATAAC
CATGGACGAGGACGGGGAAGAGGACGAGGACGAGGAGGCGGAAGACCAGGAGCCCCGGGCGGCTCAGGAT
CAGGGCCAAGACATAGAGATGGTGTCCGGAGACCCCAAAAACGTCCAAGTTGCATTGGCTGCAAAGGGAC
CCACGGTGGAACAGGAGCAGGAGCAGGAGCGGGAGGGGCAGGAGCAGGAGGGGCAGGAGCAGGAGGAGGG
GCAGGAGCAGGAGGAGGGGCAGGAGGGGCAGGAGGGGCAGGAGGGGCAGGAGCAGGAGGAGGGGCAGGAG
SAGGAGGAGGGGSAGGAGGGGCAGGAGGGGCAGGAGCAGGAGGAGGGGCAGGAGCAGGAGGAGGGGCAGG
AGGGGCAGGAGSAGGAGGAGGGGGAGGAGGGGSAGGAGGGGSAGGAGSAGGAGGAGGGGCAGGAGCAGGA
GGAGGGGCAGGAGGGGCAGGAGCAGGAGGAGGGGCAGGAGGGGCAGGAGGGGCAGGAGCAGGAGGAGGGG
CAGGAGCAGGAGGGGCAGGAGGGGCAGGAGGGGCAGGAGCAGGAGGGGCAGGAGSAGGAGGAGGGGSAGG
AGGGGSAGGAGGGGCAGGAGCAGGAGGGGCAGGAGCAGGAGGGGCAGGAGCAGGAGGGGCAGGAGCAGGA
GGGGCAGGAGGGGCAGGAGCAGGAGGGGCAGGAGGGGCAGGAGSAGGAGGGGCAGGAGGGGCAGGAGSAG
GAGGAGGGGSAGGAGGGGCAGGAGCAGGAGGAGGGGSAGGAGGGGSAGGAGCAGGAGGGGCAGGAGGGGC
AGGAGCAGGAGGGGCAGGAGGGGCAGGAGCAGGAGGGGCAGGAGGGGCAGGAGCAGGAGGAGGGGCAGGA
GCAGGAGGGGCAGGAGCAGGAGGTGGAGGCCGGGGTCGAGGAGGCAGTGGAGGCCGGGGTCGAGGAGGTA
GTGGAGGCCGGGGTCGAGGAGGTAGTGGAGGCCGCCGGGGTAGAGGACGTGAAAGAGCCAGGGGGGGAAG
TCGTGAAAGAGCCAGGGGGAGAGGTCGTGGACGTGGAGAAAAGAGGCCCAGGAGTCCCAGTAGTCAGTCA
TCATCATCCGGGTCTCCACCGCGCAGGCCCCCTCCAGGTAGAAGGCCATTTTTCCACCCTGTAGGGGAAG
CCGATTATTTTGAATACCACCAAGAAGGTGGCCCAGATGGTGAGCCTGACGTGCCCCCGGGAGCGATAGA
GCAGGGCCCCGCAGATGACCCAGGAGAAGGCCCAAGCACTGGACCCCGGGGTCAGGGTGATGGAGGCAGG
CGCAAAAAAGGAGGGTGGTTTGGAAAGCATCGTGGTCAAGGAGGTTCCAACCCGAAATTTGAGAACATTG
CAGAAGGTTTAAGAGCTCTCCTGGCTAGGAGTCACGTAGAAAGGACTACCGACGAAGGAACTTGGGTCGC
CGGTGTGTTCGTATATGGAGGTAGTAAGACCTCCCTTTACAACCTAAGGCGAGGAACTGCCCTTGCTATT
CCACAATGTCGTCTTACACCATTGAGTCGTCTCCCCTTTGGAATGGCCCCTGGACCCGGCCCACAACCTG
GCCCGCTAAGGGAGTCCATTGTCTGTTATTTCATGGTCTTTTTACAAACTCATATATTTGCTGAGGTTTT
GAAGGATGCGATTAAGGACCTTGTTATGACAAAGCCCGCTCCTACCTGCAATATCAGGGTGACTGTGTGC
AGCTTTGACGATGGAGTAGATTTGCCTCCCTGGTTTCCACCTATGGTGGAAGGGGCTGCCGCGGAGGGTG
ATGACGGAGATGACGGAGATGAAGGAGGTGATGGAGATGAGGGTGAGGAAGGGCAGGAGTGATGTAACTT
GTTAGGAGACGCCCTCAATCGTATTAAAAGCCGTGTATTCCCCCGCACTAAAGAATAAATCCCCAGTAGA
CATCATGCGTGCTGTTGGTGTATTTCTGGCCATCTGTCTTGTCACCATTTTCGTCCTCCCAACATGGGGC
AATTGCCGGAACCCTTAATATAACTTCGTATAATGTATGCTATACGAAGTTATTAGGTCCCTCGAAGAGG
TTCACTAGCGGATCTCAATTGGGCATACCCATGTTGTCACGTCACTCAGCTCCGCGCTCAACACCTTCTC
GCGTTGGAAAACATTAGCGACATTTACCTGGTGAGCAATCAGACATGCGACGGCTTTAGCCTGGCCTCCT
TAAATTCACCTAAGAATGGGAGCAACCAGCAGGAAAAGGACAAGCAGCGAAAATTCACGCCCCCTTGGGA
GGTGGCGGCATATGCAAAGGATAGCACTCCCACTCTACTACTGGGTATCATATGCTGACTGTATATGCAT
GAGGATAGCATATGCTACCCGGATACAGATTAGGATAGCATATACTACCCAGATATAGATTAGGATAGCA
TATGCTACCCAGATATAGATTAGGATAGCCTATGCTACCCAGATATAAATTAGGATAGCATATACTACCC
AGATATAGATTAGGATAGCATATGCTACCCAGATATAGATTAGGATAGCCTATGCTACCCAGATATAGAT
TAGGATAGCATATGCTACCCAGATATAGATTAGGATAGCATATGCTATCCAGATATTTGGGTAGTATATG
CTACCCAGATATAAATTAGGATAGCATATACTACCCTAATCTCTATTAGGATAGCATATGCTACCCGGAT
ACAGATTAGGATAGCATATACTACCCAGATATAGATTAGGATAGCATATGCTACCCAGATATAGATTAGG
ATAGCCTATGCTACCCAGATATAAATTAGGATAGCATATACTACCCAGATATAGATTAGGATAGCATATG
CTACCCAGATATAGATTAGGATAGCCTATGCTACCCAGATATAGATTAGGATAGCATATGCTATCCAGAT
ATTTGGGTAGTATATGCTACCCATGGCAACATTAGCCCACCGTGCTCTCAGCGACCTCGTGAATATGAGG
ACCAACAACCCTGTGCTTGGCGCTCAGGCGCAAGTGTGTGTAATTTGTCCTCCAGATCGCAGCAATCGCG
CCCCTATCTTGGCCCGCCCACCTACTTATGCAGGTATTCCCCGGGGTGCCATTAGTGGTTTTGTGGGCAA
GTGGTTTGACCGCAGTGGTTAGCGGGGTTACAATCAGCCAAGTTATTACACCCTTATTTTACAGTCCAAA
ACCGCAGGGCGGCGTGTGGGGGCTGACGCGTGCCCCCACTCCACAATTTCAAAAAAAAGAGTGGCCACTT
GTCTTTGTTTATGGGCCCCATTGGCGTGGAGCCCCGTTTAATTTTCGGGGGTGTTAGAGACAACCAGTGG
AGTCCGCTGCTGTCGGCGTCCACTCTCTTTCCCCTTGTTACAAATAGAGTGTAACAACATGGTTCACCTG
TCTTGGTCCCTGCCTGGGACACATCTTAATAACCCCAGTATCATATTGCACTAGGATTATGTGTTGCCCA
TAGCCATAAATTCGTGTGAGATGGACATCCAGTCTTTACGGCTTGTCCCCACCCCATGGATTTCTATTGT
TAAAGATATTCAGAATGTTTCATTCCTACACTAGTATTTATTGCCCAAGGGGTTTGTGAGGGTTATATTG
GTGTCATAGCACAATGCCACCACTGAACCCCCCGTCCAAATTTTATTCTGGGGGCGTCACCTGAAACCTT
GTTTTCGAGCACCTCACATACACCTTACTGTTCACAACTCAGCAGTTATTCTATTAGCTAAACGAAGGAG
AATGAAGAAGCAGGCGAAGATTCAGGAGAGTTCACTGCCCGCTCCTTGATCTTCAGCCACTGCCCTTGTG
ACTAAAATGGTTCACTACCCTCGTGGAATCCTGACCCCATGTAAATAAAACCGTGACAGCTCATGGGGTG
GGAGATATCGCTGTTCCTTAGGACCCTTTTACTAACCCTAATTCGATAGCATATGCTTCCCGTTGGGTAA
CATATGCTATTGAATTAGGGTTAGTCTGGATAGTATATACTACTACCCGGGAAGCATATGCTACCCGTTT
AGGGTTAACAAGGGGGCCTTATAAACACTATTGCTAATGCCCTCTTGAGGGTCCGCTTATCGGTAGCTAC
ACAGGCCCCTCTGATTGACGTTGGTGTAGCCTCCCGTAGTCTTCCTGGGCCCCTGGGAGGTACATGTCCC
CCAGCATTGGTGTAAGAGCTTCAGCCAAGAGTTACACATAAAGGCAATGTTGTGTTGCAGTCCACAGACT
GCAAAGTCTGCTCCAGGATGAAAGCCACTCAGTGTTGGCAAATGTGCACATCCATTTATAAGGATGTCAA
CTACAGTCAGAGAACCCCTTTGTGTTTGGTCCCCCCCCGTGTCACATGTGGAACAGGGCCCAGTTGGCAA
GTTGTACCAACCAACTGAAGGGATTACATGCACTGCCCCGCGAAGAAGGGGCAGAGATGTCGTAGTCAGG
TTTAGTTCGTCCGGGGCGGGGATCGATCCTCTAGAGTCGACGCTAGCGGATCCGCTGCATTAATGAATCG
GCCAACGCGCGGGGAGAGGCGGTTTGCGTATTGGGCGCTCTTCCGCTTCCTCGCTCACTGACTCGCTGCG
CTCGGTCGTTCGGCTGCGGCGAGCGGTATCAGCTCACTCAAAGGCGGTAATACGGTTATCCACAGAATCA
GGGGATAACGCAGGAAAGAACATGTGAGCAAAAGGCCAGCAAAAGGCCAGGAACCGTAAAAAGGCCGCGT
TGCTGGCGTTTTTCCATAGGCTCCGCCCCCCTGACGAGCATCACAAAAATCGACGCTCAAGTCAGAGGTG
GCGAAACCCGACAGGACTATAAAGATACCAGGCGTTTCCCCCTGGAAGCTCCCTCGTGCGCTCTCCTGTT
CCGACCCTGCCGCTTACCGGATACCTGTCCGCCTTTCTCCCTTCGGGAAGCGTGGCGCTTTCTCATAGCT
CACGCTGTAGGTATCTCAGTTCGGTGTAGGTCGTTCGCTCCAAGCTGGGCTGTGTGCACGAACCCCCCGT
TCAGCCCGACCGCTGCGCCTTATCCGGTAACTATCGTCTTGAGTCCAACCCGGTAAGACACGACTTATCG
CCACTGGCAGCAGCCACTGGTAACAGGATTAGCAGAGCGAGGTATGTAGGCGGTGCTACAGAGTTCTTGA
AGTGGTGGCCTAACTACGGCTACACTAGAAGAACAGTATTTGGTATCTGCGCTCTGCTGAAGCCAGTTAC
CTTCGGAAAAAGAGTTGGTAGCTCTTGATCCGGCAAACAAACCACCGCTGGTAGCGGTGGTTTTTTTGTT
TGCAAGCAGCAGATTACGCGCAGAAAAAAAGGATCTCAAGAAGATCCTTTGATCTTTTCTACGGGGTCTG
ACGCTCAGTGGAACGAAAACTCACGTTAAGGGATTTTGGTCATGAGATTATCAAAAAGGATCTTCACCTA
GATCCTTTTAAATTAAAAATGAAGTTTTAAATCAATCTAAAGTATATATGAGTAAACTTGGTCTGACAGT
TACCAATGCTTAATCAGTGAGGCACCTATCTCAGCGATCTGTCTATTTCGTTCATCCATAGTTGCCTGAC
TCCCCGTCGTGTAGATAACTACGATACGGGAGGGCTTACCATCTGGCCCCAGTGCTGCAATGATACCGCG
AGACCCACGCTCACCGGCTCCAGATTTATCAGCAATAAACCAGCCAGCCGGAAGGGCCGAGCGCAGAAGT
GGTCCTGCAACTTTATCCGCCTCCATCCAGTCTATTAATTGTTGCCGGGAAGCTAGAGTAAGTAGTTCGC
CAGTTAATAGTTTGCGCAACGTTGTTGCCATTGCTACAGGCATCGTGGTGTCACGCTCGTCGTTTGGTAT
GGCTTCATTCAGCTCCGGTTCCCAACGATCAAGGCGAGTTACATGATCCCCCATGTTGTGCAAAAAAGCG
GTTAGCTCCTTCGGTCCTCCGATCGTTGTCAGAAGTAAGTTGGCCGCAGTGTTATCACTCATGGTTATGG
CAGCACTGCATAATTCTCTTACTGTCATGCCATCCGTAAGATGCTTTTCTGTGACTGGTGAGTACTCAAC
CAAGTCATTCTGAGAATAGTGTATGCGGCGACCGAGTTGCTCTTGCCCGGCGTCAATACGGGATAATACC
GCGCCACATAGCAGAACTTTAAAAGTGCTCATCATTGGAAAACGTTCTTCGGGGCGAAAACTCTCAAGGA
TCTTACCGCTGTTGAGATCCAGTTCGATGTAACCCACTCGTGCACCCAACTGATCTTCAGCATCTTTTAC
TTTCACCAGCGTTTCTGGGTGAGCAAAAACAGGAAGGCAAAATGCCGCAAAAAAGGGAATAAGGGCGACA
CGGAAATGTTGAATACTCATACTCTTCCTTTTTCAATATTATTGAAGCATTTATCAGGGTTATTGTCTCA
TGAGCGGATACATATTTGAATGTATTTAGAAAAATAAACAAATAGGGGTTCCGCGCACATTTCCCCGAAA
AGTGCCACCTGG
